>Addgene plasmid #91120 | pTRANS_231 | addgene full sequence | sequence record 182120 | Addgene NGS Result
GTAGGCGGTGCTACAGAGTTCTTGAAGTGGTGGCCTAACTACGGCTACACTAGAAGGACAGTATTTGGTA
TCTGCGCTCTGCTGAAGCCAGTTACCTTCGGAAAAAGAGTTGGTAGCTCTTGATCCGGCAAACAAACCAC
CGCTGGTAGCGGTGGTTTTTTTGTTTGCAAGCAGCAGATTACGCGCAGAAAAAAAGGATCTCAAGAAGAT
CCTTTGATCTTTTCTACGGGGTCTGACGCTCAGTGGAACGAAAACTCACGTTAAGGGATTTTGGTCATGC
ATTCTAGGTACTAAAACAATTCATCCAGTAAAATATAATATTTTATTTTCTCCCAATCAGGCTTGATCCC
CAGTAAGTCAAAAAATAGCTCGACATACTGTTCTTCCCCGATATCCTCCCTGATCGACCGGACGCAGAAG
GCAATGTCATACCACTTGTCCGCCCTGCCGCTTCTCCCAAGATCAATAAAGCCACTTACTTTGCCATCTT
TCACAAAGATGTTGCTGTCTCCCAGGTCGCCGTGGGAAAAGACAAGTTCCTCTTCGGGCTTTTCCGTCTT
TAAAAAATCATACAGCTCGCGCGGATCTTTAAATGGAGTGTCTTCTTCCCAGTTTTCGCAATCCACATCG
GCCAGATCGTTATTCAGTAAGTAATCCAATTCGGCTAAGCGGCTGTCTAAGCTATTCGTATAGGGACAAT
CCGATATGTCGATGGAGTGAAAGAGCCTGATGCACTCCGCATACAGCTCGATAATCTTTTCAGGGCTTTG
TTCATCTTCATACTCTTCCGAGCAAAGGACGCCATCGGCCTCACTCATGAGCAGATTGCTCCAGCCATCA
TGCCGTTCAAAGTGCAGGACCTTTGGAACAGGCAGCTTTCCTTCCAGCCATAGCATCATGTCCTTTTCCC
GTTCCACATCATAGGTGGTCCCTTTATACCGGCTGTCCGTCATTTTTAAATATAGGTTTTCATTTTCTCC
CACCAGCTTATATACCTTAGCAGGAGACATTCCTTCCGTATCTTTTACGCAGCGGTATTTTTCGATCAGT
TTTTTCAATTCCGGTGATATTCTCATTTTAGCCATTTATTATTTCCTTCCTCTTTTCTACAGTATTTAAA
GATACCCCAAGAAGCTAATTATAACAAGACGAACTCCAATTCACTGTTCCTTGCATTCTAAAACCTTAAA
TACCAGAAAACAGCTTTTTCAAAGTTGTTTTCAAAGTTGGCGTATAACATAGTATCGACGGAGCCGATTT
TGAAACCGCGGTGATCACAGGCAGCAACGCTCTGTCATCGTTACAATCAACATGCTACCCTCCGCGAGAT
CATCCGTGTTTCAAACCCGGCAGCTTAGTTGCCGTTCTTCCGAATAGCATCGGTAACATGAGCAAAGTCT
GCCGCCTTACAACGGCTCTCCCGCTGACGCCGTCCCGGACTGATGGGCTGCCTGTATCGAGTGGTGATTT
TGTGCCGAGCTGCCGGTCGGGGAGCTGTTGGCTGGCTGGTGGCAGGATATATTGTGGTGTAAACAAATTG
ACGCTTAGACAACTTAATAACACATTGCGGACGTTTTTAATGTACTGAATTAACGCCGAATTAATTCGGG
GGATCTGGATTTTAGTACTGGATTTTGGTTTTAGGAATTAGAAATTTTATTGATAGAAGTATTTTACAAA
TACAAATACATACTAAGGGTTTCTTATATGCTCAACACATGAGCGAAACCCTATAGGAACCCTAATTCCC
TTATCTGGGAACTACTCACACATTATTATGGAGAAACTCGAGTCAAATCTCGGTGACGGGCAGGACCGGA
CGGGGCGGTACCGGCAGGCTGAAGTCCAGCTGCCAGAAACCCACGTCATGCCAGTTCCCGTGCTTGAAGC
CGGCCGCCCGCAGCATGCCGCGGGGGGCATATCCGAGCGCCTCGTGCATGCGCACGCTCGGGTCGTTGGG
CAGCCCGATGACAGCGACCACGCTCTTGAAGCCCTGTGCCTCCAGGGACTTCAGCAGATGGGTGTAGAGC
GTGGAGCCCAGTCCCGTCCGCTGGTGGCGGGGGCTGACGTACACGGTCGACTCGGCCGTCCAGTCGTAGG
CGTTGCGTGCCTTCCAGGGGCCCGCGTAGGCGATGCCGGCGACCTCGCCGTCCACCTCGGCGACGAGCCA
GGGATAGCGCTCCCGCAGACGGACGAGGTCGTCCGTCCACTCCTGCGGTTCCTGCGGCTCGGTACGGAAG
TTGACCGTGCTTGTCTCGATGTAGTGGTTGACGATGGTGCAGACCGCCGGCATGTCCGCCTCGGTGGCAC
GGCGGATGTCGGCCGGGCGTCGTTCTGGGCTCATGGTAGACTCGAGAGAGATAGATTTGTAGAGAGAGAC
TGGTGATTTCAGCGTGTCCTCTCCAAATGAAATGAACTTCCTTATATAGAGGAAGGGTCTTGCGAAGGAT
AGTGGGATTGTGCGTCATCCCTTACGTCAGTGGAGATATCACATCAATCCACTTGCTTTGAAGACGTGGT
TGGAACGTCTTCTTTTTCCACGATGCTCCTCGTGGGTGGGGGTCCATCTTTGGGACCACTGTCGGCAGAG
GCATCTTGAACGATAGCCTTTCCTTTATCGCAATGATGGCATTTGTAGGTGCCACCTTCCTTTTCTACTG
TCCTTTTGATGAAGTGACAGATAGCTGGGCAATGGAATCCGAGGAGGTTTCCCGATATTACCCTTTGTTG
AAAAGTCTCAATAGCCCTTTGGTCTTCTGAGACTGTATCTTTGATATTCTTGGAGTAGACGAGAGTGTCG
TGCTCCACCATGTTCACATCAATCCACTTGCTTTGAAGACGTGGTTGGAACGTCTTCTTTTTCCACGATG
CTCCTCGTGGGTGGGGGTCCATCTTTGGGACCACTGTCGGCAGAGGCATCTTGAACGATAGCCTTTCCTT
TATCGCAATGATGGCATTTGTAGGTGCCACCTTCCTTTTCTACTGTCCTTTTGATGAAGTGACAGATAGC
TGGGCAATGGAATCCGAGGAGGTTTCCCGATATTACCCTTTGTTGAAAAGTCTCAATAGCCCTTTGGTCT
TCTGAGACTGTATCTTTGATATTCTTGGAGTAGACGAGAGTGTCGTGCTCCACCATGTTGGCAAGCTGCT
CTAGCCAATACGCAAACCGCCTCTCCCCGCGCGTTGGCCGATTCATTAATGCAGCTGGCACGACAGGTTT
CCCGACTGGAAAGCGGGCAGTGAGCGCAACGCAATTAATGTGAGTTAGCTCACTCATTAGGCACCCCAGG
CTTTACACTTTATGCTTCCGGCTCGTATGTTGTGTGGAATTGTGAGCGGATAACAATTTCACACAGGAAA
CAGCTATGACATGATTACGAATTCGAGCTCAAAGTTTAACGCGTTAGCAGAAGGCATGTTGTTGTGACTC
CGAGGGGTTGCCTCAAACTCTATCTTATAACCGGCGTGGAGGCATGGAGGCAGGGGTATTTTGGTCATTT
TAATAGATAGTGGAAAATGACGTGGAATTTACTTAAAGACGAAGTCTTTGCGACAAGGGGGGGCCCACGC
CGAATTTAATATTACCGGCGTGGCCCCCCCTTATCGCGAGTGCTTTAGCACGAGCGGTCCAGATTTAAAG
TAGAAAATTTCCCGCCCACTAGGGTTAAAGGTGTTCACACTATAAAAGCATATACGATGTGATGGTATTT
GATGGAGCGTATATTGTATCAGGTATTTCCGTTGGATACGAATTATTCGTACGACCCTCGGTACCGATCA
AAAGCAGGTGACAAGTTTGTACAAAAAAGCTGAACGAGAAACGTAAAATGATATAAATATCAATATATTA
AATTAGATTTTGCATAAAAAACAGACTACATAATACTGTAAAACACAACATATCCAGTCACTATGGCGGC
CGCATTAGGCACCCCAGGCTTTACACTTTATGCTTCCGGCTCGTATAATGTGTGGATTTTGAGTTAGGAT
CCGTCGAGATTTTCAGGAGCTAAGGAAGCTAAAATGGAGAAAAAAATCACTGGATATACCACCGTTGATA
TATCCCAATGGCATCGTAAAGAACATTTTGAGGCATTTCAGTCAGTCGCTCAATGTACCTATAACCAGAC
CGTTCAGCTGGATATTACGGCCTTTTTAAAGACCGTAAAGAAAAATAAGCACAAGTTTTATCCGGCCTTT
ATTCACATTCTTGCCCGCCTGATGAATGCTCATCCGGAATTCCGTATGGCAATGAAAGACGGTGAGCTGG
TGATATGGGATAGTGTTCACCCTTGTTACACCGTTTTCCATGAGCAAACTGAAACGTTTTCATCGCTCTG
GAGTGAATACCACGACGATTTCCGGCAGTTTCTACACATATATTCGCAAGATGTGGCGTGTTACGGTGAA
AACCTGGCCTATTTCCCTAAAGGGTTTATTGAGAATATGTTTTTCGTCTCAGCCAATCCCTGGGTGAGTT
TCACCAGTTTTGATTTAAACGTGGCCAATATGGACAACTTCTTCGCCCCCGTTTTCACCATGGGCAAATA
TTATACGCAAGGCGACAAGGTGCTGATGCCGCTGGCGATTCAGGTTCATCATGCCGTTTGTGATGGCTTC
CATGTCGGCAGAATGCTTAATGAATTACAACAGTACTGCGATGAGTGGCAGGCGGGGCGTAATCTAGAGG
ATCCGGCTTACTAAAAGCCAGATAACAGTATGCGTATTTGCGCGCTGATTTTTGCGGTATAAGAATATAT
ACTGATATGTATACCCGAAGTATGTCAAAAAGAGGTATGCTATGAAGCAGCGTATTACAGTGACAGTTGA
CAGCGACAGCTATCAGTTGCTCAAGGCATATATGATGTCAATATCTCCGGTCTGGTAAGCACAACCATGC
AGAATGAAGCCCGTCGTCTGCGTGCCGAACGCTGGAAAGCGGAAAATCAGGAAGGGATGGCTGAGGTCGC
CCGGTTTATTGAAATGAACGGCTCTTTTGCTGACGAGAACAGGGGCTGGTGAAATGCAGTTTAAGGTTTA
CACCTATAAAAGAGAGAGCCGTTATCGTCTGTTTGTGGATGTACAGAGTGATATTATTGACACGCCCGGG
CGACGGATGGTGATCCCCCTGGCCAGTGCACGTCTGCTGTCAGATAAAGTCCCCCGTGAACTTTACCCGG
TGGTGCATATCGGGGATGAAAGCTGGCGCATGATGACCACCGATATGGCCAGTGTGCCGGTCTCCGTTAT
CGGGGAAGAAGTGGCTGATCTCAGCCACCGCGAAAATGACATCAAAAACGCCATTAACCTGATGTTCTGG
GGAATATAAATGTCAGGCTCCCTTATACACAGCCAGTCTGCAGGTCGACCATAGTGACTGGATATGTTGT
GTTTTACAGTATTATGTAGTCTGTTTTTTATGCAAAATCTAATTTAATATATTGATATTTATATCATTTT
ACGTTTCTCGTTCAGCTTTCTTGTACAAAGTGGTCACCTGCAAAAAGTGTTTGATCGCCGGCGGTACCGA
GTGTACTTCAAGTCAGTGGGAAATCAATAAAATGATTATTTTATGAATATATTTCATTGTGCAAGTAGAT
AGAAATTACATATGTTACATAACACACGAAATAAACAAAAAAAGACAATCCAAAAACAAACACCCCAAAA
AAAATAATCACTTTAGATAAACTCGTATGAGGAGAGGCACGTTCAGTGACTCGACGATTCCCGAGCAAAA
AAAGTCTCCCCGTCACACATGTAGTGGGTGACGCAATTATCTTTAAAGTAATCCTTCTGTTGACTTGTCA
TTGATAACATCCAGTCTTCGTCAGGATTGCAAAGAATTATAGAAGGGATCCCACCTTTTATTTTCTTCTT
TTTTCCATATTTAGGGTTGACAGTGAAATCAGACTGGCAACCTATTAATTGCTTCCACAATGGGACGAAC
TTGAAGGGGATGTCGTCGATGATATTATAGGTGGCGTGTTCATCGTAGTTGGTGAAATCGATGGTACCGT
TCCAATAGTTGTGTCGTCCGAGACTTCTAGCCCAGGTGGTCTTTCCGGTACGAGTTGGTCCGCAGATGTA
GAGGCTGGGGTGTCGGATTCCATTCCTTCCATTGTCCTTGTTAAATCGGCCATCCATTCAAGGTCAGATT
GAGCTTGTTGGTATGAGACAGGATGTATGTAAGTATAAGCGTCTATGCTTACATGGTATAGATGGGTTTC
CCTCCAGGAGTGTAGATCTTCGTGGCAGCGAAGATCTGATTCTGTGAAGGGCGACACATACGGTTCAGGT
TGTGGAGGGAATAATTTGTTGGCTGAATATTCCAGCCATTGAAGCTTTGTTGCCCATTCATGAGGGAATT
CTTCCTTGATCATGTCAAGATATTCCTCCTTAGACGTTGCAGTCTGGATAATAGTTCTCCATCGTGCGTC
AGATTTGCGAGGAGAAACCTTATGATCTCGGAAATCTCCTCTGGTTTTAATATCTCCGTCCTTTGATATG
TAATCAAGGACTTGTTTAGAGTTTCTAGCTGGCTGGATATTAGGGTGATTTCCTTCAAAATCGAAAAAAG
AAGGATCCCTAATACAAGGTTTTTTATCAAGCTGGAGAAGAGCATGATAGTGGGTAGTGCCATCTTGATG
AAGCTCAGAAGCAACACCAAGGAAGAAAATAAGAAAAGGTGTGAGTTTCTCCCAGAGAAACTGGAATAAA
TCATCTCTTTGAGATGAGCACTTGGGATAGGTAAGGAAAACATATTTAGATTGGAGTCTGAAGTTCTTAC
TAGCAGAAGGCATGTTGTTGTGACTCCGAGGGGTTGCCTCAAACTCTATCTTATAACCGGCGTGGAGGCA
TGGAGGCAGGGGTATTTTGGTCATTTTAATAGATAGTGGAAAATGACGTGGAATTTACTTAAAGACGAAG
TCTTTGCGACAAGGGGGGGCCCACGCCGAATTTAATATTACCGGCGTGGCCCCCCCTTATCGCGAGTGCT
TTAGCACGAGCGGTCCAGATTTAAAGTAGAAAATTTCCCGCCCACTAGGGTTAAAGGTGTTCACACTATA
AAAGCATATACGATGTGATGGTATTTGATGGAGCGTATATTGTATCAGGTATTTCCGTTGGATACGAATT
ATTCGTACGACCCTCATAGTTTAAACTATCAGTGTTTGACAGGATATATTGGCGGGTAAACCTAAGAGAA
AAGAGCGTTTATTAGAATAATCGGATATTTAAAAGGGCGTGAAAAGGTTTATCCGTTCGTCCATTTGTAT
GTGCATGCCAACCACAGGGTTCCCCTCGGGATCAAAGTACTTTGATCCAACCCCTCCGCTGCTATAGTGC
AGTCGGCTTCTGACGTTCAGTGCAGCCGTCTTCTGAAAACGACATGTCGCACAAGTCCTAAGTTACGCGA
CAGGCTGCCGCCCTGCCCTTTTCCTGGCGTTTTCTTGTCGCGTGTTTTAGTCGCATAAAGTAGAATACTT
GCGACTAGAACCGGAGACATTACGCCATGAACAAGAGCGCCGCCGCTGGCCTGCTGGGCTATGCCCGCGT
CAGCACCGACGACCAGGACTTGACCAACCAACGGGCCGAACTGCACGCGGCCGGCTGCACCAAGCTGTTT
TCCGAGAAGATCACCGGCACCAGGCGCGACCGCCCGGAGCTGGCCAGGATGCTTGACCACCTACGCCCTG
GCGACGTTGTGACAGTGACCAGGCTAGACCGCCTGGCCCGCAGCACCCGCGACCTACTGGACATTGCCGA
GCGCATCCAGGAGGCCGGCGCGGGCCTGCGTAGCCTGGCAGAGCCGTGGGCCGACACCACCACGCCGGCC
GGCCGCATGGTGTTGACCGTGTTCGCCGGCATTGCCGAGTTCGAGCGTTCCCTAATCATCGACCGCACCC
GGAGCGGGCGCGAGGCCGCCAAGGCCCGAGGCGTGAAGTTTGGCCCCCGCCCTACCCTCACCCCGGCACA
GATCGCGCACGCCCGCGAGCTGATCGACCAGGAAGGCCGCACCGTGAAAGAGGCGGCTGCACTGCTTGGC
GTGCATCGCTCGACCCTGTACCGCGCACTTGAGCGCAGCGAGGAAGTGACGCCCACCGAGGCCAGGCGGC
GCGGTGCCTTCCGTGAGGACGCATTGACCGAGGCCGACGCCCTGGCGGCCGCCGAGAATGAACGCCAAGA
GGAACAAGCATGAAACCGCACCAGGACGGCCAGGACGAACCGTTTTTCATTACCGAAGAGATCGAGGCGG
AGATGATCGCGGCCGGGTACGTGTTCGAGCCGCCCGCGCACGTCTCAACCGTGCGGCTGCATGAAATCCT
GGCCGGTTTGTCTGATGCCAAGCTGGCGGCCTGGCCGGCCAGCTTGGCCGCTGAAGAAACCGAGCGCCGC
CGTCTAAAAAGGTGATGTGTATTTGAGTAAAACAGCTTGCGTCATGCGGTCGCTGCGTATATGATGCGAT
GAGTAAATAAACAAATACGCAAGGGGAACGCATGAAGGTTATCGCTGTACTTAACCAGAAAGGCGGGTCA
GGCAAGACGACCATCGCAACCCATCTAGCCCGCGCCCTGCAACTCGCCGGGGCCGATGTTCTGTTAGTCG
ATTCCGATCCCCAGGGCAGTGCCCGCGATTGGGCGGCCGTGCGGGAAGATCAACCGCTAACCGTTGTCGG
CATCGACCGCCCGACGATTGACCGCGACGTGAAGGCCATCGGCCGGCGCGACTTCGTAGTGATCGACGGA
GCGCCCCAGGCGGCGGACTTGGCTGTGTCCGCGATCAAGGCAGCCGACTTCGTGCTGATTCCGGTGCAGC
CAAGCCCTTACGACATATGGGCCACCGCCGACCTGGTGGAGCTGGTTAAGCAGCGCATTGAGGTCACGGA
TGGAAGGCTACAAGCGGCCTTTGTCGTGTCGCGGGCGATCAAAGGCACGCGCATCGGCGGTGAGGTTGCC
GAGGCGCTGGCCGGGTACGAGCTGCCCATTCTTGAGTCCCGTATCACGCAGCGCGTGAGCTACCCAGGCA
CTGCCGCCGCCGGCACAACCGTTCTTGAATCAGAACCCGAGGGCGACGCTGCCCGCGAGGTCCAGGCGCT
GGCCGCTGAAATTAAATCAAAACTCATTTGAGTTAATGAGGTAAAGAGAAAATGAGCAAAAGCACAAACA
CGCTAAGTGCCGGCCGTCCGAGCGCACGCAGCAGCAAGGCTGCAACGTTGGCCAGCCTGGCAGACACGCC
AGCCATGAAGCGGGTCAACTTTCAGTTGCCGGCGGAGGATCACACCAAGCTGAAGATGTACGCGGTACGC
CAAGGCAAGACCATTACCGAGCTGCTATCTGAATACATCGCGCAGCTACCAGAGTAAATGAGCAAATGAA
TAAATGAGTAGATGAATTTTAGCGGCTAAAGGAGGCGGCATGGAAAATCAAGAACAACCAGGCACCGACG
CCGTGGAATGCCCCATGTGTGGAGGAACGGGCGGTTGGCCAGGCGTAAGCGGCTGGGTTGCCTGCCGGCC
CTGCAATGGCACTGGAACCCCCAAGCCCGAGGAATCGGCGTGAGCGGTCGCAAACCATCCGGCCCGGTAC
AAATCGGCGCGGCGCTGGGTGATGACCTGGTGGAGAAGTTGAAGGCCGCGCAGGCCGCCCAGCGGCAACG
CATCGAGGCAGAAGCACGCCCCGGTGAATCGTGGCAAGCGGCCGCTGATCGAATCCGCAAAGAATCCCGG
CAACCGCCGGCAGCCGGTGCGCCGTCGATTAGGAAGCCGCCCAAGGGCGACGAGCAACCAGATTTTTTCG
TTCCGATGCTCTATGACGTGGGCACCCGCGATAGTCGCAGCATCATGGACGTGGCCGTTTTCCGTCTGTC
GAAGCGTGACCGACGAGCTGGCGAGGTGATCCGCTACGAGCTTCCAGACGGGCACGTAGAGGTTTCCGCA
GGGCCGGCCGGCATGGCCAGTGTGTGGGATTACGACCTGGTACTGATGGCGGTTTCCCATCTAACCGAAT
CCATGAACCGATACCGGGAAGGGAAGGGAGACAAGCCCGGCCGCGTGTTCCGTCCACACGTTGCGGACGT
ACTCAAGTTCTGCCGGCGAGCCGATGGCGGAAAGCAGAAAGACGACCTGGTAGAAACCTGCATTCGGTTA
AACACCACGCACGTTGCCATGCAGCGTACGAAGAAGGCCAAGAACGGCCGCCTGGTGACGGTATCCGAGG
GTGAAGCCTTGATTAGCCGCTACAAGATCGTAAAGAGCGAAACCGGGCGGCCGGAGTACATCGAGATCGA
GCTAGCTGATTGGATGTACCGCGAGATCACAGAAGGCAAGAACCCGGACGTGCTGACGGTTCACCCCGAT
TACTTTTTGATCGATCCCGGCATCGGCCGTTTTCTCTACCGCCTGGCACGCCGCGCCGCAGGCAAGGCAG
AAGCCAGATGGTTGTTCAAGACGATCTACGAACGCAGTGGCAGCGCCGGAGAGTTCAAGAAGTTCTGTTT
CACCGTGCGCAAGCTGATCGGGTCAAATGACCTGCCGGAGTACGATTTGAAGGAGGAGGCGGGGCAGGCT
GGCCCGATCCTAGTCATGCGCTACCGCAACCTGATCGAGGGCGAAGCATCCGCCGGTTCCTAATGTACGG
AGCAGATGCTAGGGCAAATTGCCCTAGCAGGGGAAAAAGGTCGAAAAGGTCTCTTTCCTGTGGATAGCAC
GTACATTGGGAACCCAAAGCCGTACATTGGGAACCGGAACCCGTACATTGGGAACCCAAAGCCGTACATT
GGGAACCGGTCACACATGTAAGTGACTGATATAAAAGAGAAAAAAGGCGATTTTTCCGCCTAAAACTCTT
TAAAACTTATTAAAACTCTTAAAACCCGCCTGGCCTGTGCATAACTGTCTGGCCAGCGCACAGCCGAAGA
GCTGCAAAAAGCGCCTACCCTTCGGTCGCTGCGCTCCCTACGCCCCGCCGCTTCGCGTCGGCCTATCGCG
GCCGCTGGCCGCTCAAAAATGGCTGGCCTACGGCCAGGCAATCTACCAGGGCGCGGACAAGCCGCGCCGT
CGCCACTCGACCGCCGGCGCCCACATCAAGGCACCCTGCCTCGCGCGTTTCGGTGATGACGGTGAAAACC
TCTGACACATGCAGCTCCCGGAGACGGTCACAGCTTGTCTGTAAGCGGATGCCGGGAGCAGACAAGCCCG
TCAGGGCGCGTCAGCGGGTGTTGGCGGGTGTCGGGGCGCAGCCATGACCCAGTCACGTAGCGATAGCGGA
GTGTATACTGGCTTAACTATGCGGCATCAGAGCAGATTGTACTGAGAGTGCACCATATGCGGTGTGAAAT
ACCGCACAGATGCGTAAGGAGAAAATACCGCATCAGGCGCTCTTCCGCTTCCTCGCTCACTGACTCGCTG
CGCTCGGTCGTTCGGCTGCGGCGAGCGGTATCAGCTCACTCAAAGGCGGTAATACGGTTATCCACAGAAT
CAGGGGATAACGCAGGAAAGAACATGTGAGCAAAAGGCCAGCAAAAGGCCAGGAACCGTAAAAAGGCCGC
GTTGCTGGCGTTTTTCCATAGGCTCCGCCCCCCTGACGAGCATCACAAAAATCGACGCTCAAGTCAGAGG
TGGCGAAACCCGACAGGACTATAAAGATACCAGGCGTTTCCCCCTGGAAGCTCCCTCGTGCGCTCTCCTG
TTCCGACCCTGCCGCTTACCGGATACCTGTCCGCCTTTCTCCCTTCGGGAAGCGTGGCGCTTTCTCATAG
CTCACGCTGTAGGTATCTCAGTTCGGTGTAGGTCGTTCGCTCCAAGCTGGGCTGTGTGCACGAACCCCCC
GTTCAGCCCGACCGCTGCGCCTTATCCGGTAACTATCGTCTTGAGTCCAACCCGGTAAGACACGACTTAT
CGCCACTGGCAGCAGCCACTGGTAACAGGATTAGCAGAGCGAGGTAT
Features (pLannotate 1.2.2; 27 found; start..end, strand, type, name):
    291..1085    -  CDS            KanR: aminoglycoside phosphotransferase; aphA-3; confers resistance to kanamycin
   1510..1534    +  misc_feature   LB T-DNA repeat: left border repeat from nopaline C58 T-DNA
   1612..1786    -  polyA_signal   CaMV poly(A) signal: cauliflower mosaic virus polyadenylation signal
   1796..2344    -  CDS            bar: PAT_STRHY - Experimental evidence at protein level: Swiss-Prot protein existence level 1. Inactivates phosphinothricin (PPT) by transfer of an acetyl group from acetyl CoA. Can also acetylate demethylphosphinothricin but not PTT or glutamate. This enzyme is an effector of phosphinothricin tripeptide (PTT or bialaphos) resistance. From Streptomyces hygroscopicus. Introduced by genetic manipulation and expressed in glufosinate-tolerant maize by Dekalb Genetics.
   2389..3065    -  promoter       CaMV 35S promoter (enhanced): cauliflower mosaic virus 35S promoter with a duplicated enhancer region
   3155..3243    +  CDS            lacI (fragment): lac repressor; lacI; The lac repressor binds to the lac operator to inhibit transcription in E. coli. This inhibition can be relieved by adding lactose or isopropyl-β-D-thiogalactopyranoside (IPTG).
   3256..3277    +  protein_bind   CAP binding site: CAP binding activates transcription in the presence of cAMP. E. coli catabolite activator protein
   3292..3322    +  promoter       lac promoter: promoter for the E. coli lac operon
   3326..3348    +  protein_bind   lac operator (fragment): The lac repressor binds to the lac operator to inhibit transcription in E. coli. This inhibition can be relieved by adding lactose or isopropyl-β-D-thiogalactopyranoside (IPTG). lac repressor encoded by lacI
   3712..3768    +  CDS            MP_BEYDV (fragment): Protein inferred from homology: Swiss-Prot protein existence level 3. Involved in the viral transport within, and between cells. From Bean yellow dwarf virus (BeYDV).
   3791..3915    +  protein_bind   attR1: mutant version of attR; recombination site for the Gateway® LR reaction LR Clonase™
   3940..3970    +  promoter       lac UV5 promoter: E. coli lac promoter with an "up" mutation
   3994..4023    +  promoter       cat promoter (fragment): promoter of the E. coli cat gene encoding chloramphenicol acetyltransferase
   4024..4704    +  CDS            CmR: chloramphenicol acetyltransferase confers resistance to chloramphenicol
   4861..5019    +  CDS            ccdA (fragment): CCDA_ECO57 - Also known as H, letA. Experimental evidence at protein level: Swiss-Prot protein existence level 1. Antitoxin component of a type II toxin-antitoxin (TA) system which inhibits the post-segregational killing (PSK) of plasmid-free cells, also referred to as a plasmid addiction system. Binds to and blocks the activity of CcdB; will also remove bound CcdB protein from the CcdB-GyrA complex by forming a CcdA-CcdB complex, a process termed rejuvenation. Functions as a transcriptional corepressor for the ccdAB operon, repression also requires CcdB (By similarity). From Escherichia coli
   5024..5329    +  CDS            ccdB: CcdB, a bacterial toxin that poisons DNA gyrase; ccdB; Plasmids containing the ccdB gene cannot be propagated in standard E. coli strains.
   5370..5494    -  protein_bind   attR2: mutant version of attR; recombination site for the Gateway® LR reaction LR Clonase™
   5928..6803    -  CDS            REPA_BEYDV: Experimental evidence at protein level: Swiss-Prot protein existence level 1. Implicated in enhancement of V-sense gene expression. Acts a an inhibitor of C-sense gene transcription. From Bean yellow dwarf virus (BeYDV).
   7098..7154    +  CDS            MP_BEYDV (fragment): Protein inferred from homology: Swiss-Prot protein existence level 3. Involved in the viral transport within, and between cells. From Bean yellow dwarf virus (BeYDV).
   7177..7201    +  misc_feature   RB T-DNA repeat: right border repeat from nopaline C58 T-DNA
   7541..7942    +  CDS            Y4CG_SINFN (fragment): Protein inferred from homology: Swiss-Prot protein existence level 3. From Sinorhizobium fredii (strain NBRC 101917 / NGR234).
   8502..9131    +  CDS            pVS1 StaA: stability protein from the Pseudomonas plasmid pVS1 (Heeb et al., 2000)
   9560..10633   +  CDS            pVS1 RepA: replication protein from the Pseudomonas plasmid pVS1 (Heeb et al., 2000)
  10699..10893   +  rep_origin     pVS1 oriV: origin of replication for the Pseudomonas plasmid pVS1 (Heeb et al., 2000)
  11096..11135   +  CDS            rop (fragment): Rop protein, which maintains plasmids at low copy number; rop
  11237..11377   +  misc_feature   bom: basis of mobility region from pBR322
  11563..204     -  rep_origin     ori (across the origin): high-copy-number ColE1/pMB1/pBR322/pUC origin of replication
