[The description below was written by a language model from this plasmid's Addgene catalogue record and pLannotate feature annotations shown in this document.]
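Description:
pTRANS_231 is an empty T-DNA binary vector built on a pCAMBIA backbone for Agrobacterium-mediated plant transformation, part of a modular toolkit for plant genome engineering. The roughly 11.9 kb plasmid carries a high-copy ColE1/pMB1-type origin with the pBR322 bom region for propagation in E. coli, together with the pVS1 oriV, RepA and StaA functions that support replication and stable maintenance in Agrobacterium. Bacterial selection is by kanamycin (aphA-3). The depositor notes that BsaI, Esp3I, SapI and AarI sites were removed from the backbone, presumably so that these type IIS enzymes can be used for assembling inserts.

Between the nopaline-type left and right border repeats lie two functional units. Next to the left border is the plant selection cassette: the bar gene, encoding phosphinothricin acetyltransferase, driven by an enhanced CaMV 35S promoter with a duplicated enhancer and terminated by the CaMV poly(A) signal, giving Basta (glufosinate) resistance. The rest of the T-DNA is a bean yellow dwarf virus (BeYDV) replicon. Two repeated short BeYDV segments, annotated as movement protein fragments, flank the region, which also contains the viral RepA coding sequence; this is consistent with a geminiviral arrangement in which the intervening DNA is released and amplified as a circular replicon in plant cells, raising the copy number of the cargo.

The cargo position is occupied by a placeholder cassette with attR1 and attR2 sites flanking a chloramphenicol resistance gene and the ccdB toxin. This cassette provides counter-selection against unmodified vector and explains the need for a ccdB-tolerant host strain. No insert is present; users replace the placeholder with their own expression units, although the record does not specify particular cargo.
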