Addgene plasmid #91120: pTRANS_231
Purpose: (Empty Backbone) Transformation, Type: T-DNA, Plant Selection: 2x35S:bar, Viral Replication: BeYDV
Depositing lab: Daniel Voytas. Depositing organization: University of Minnesota. Publication: A multi-purpose toolkit to enable advanced genome engineering in plants. Cermak T, Curtin SJ, Gil-Humanes J, Cegan R, Kono TJY, Konecna E, Belanto JJ, Starker CG, Mathre JW, Greenstein RL, Voytas DF. Plant Cell. 2017 May 18. pii: tpc.00922.2016. doi: 10.1105/tpc.16.00922. PubMed 28522548.
Backbone
  Vector backbone: pCAMBIA
  Vector type: Plant Expression
  Selectable markers: Basta
Growth in bacteria
  Bacterial resistance: Kanamycin, 50 μg/mL
  Growth temperature: 37°C
  Growth strain: ccdB Survival
  Copy number: High Copy
Gene/Insert
  Gene/Insert name: None
Terms and licenses: Academic/Nonprofit Terms; Industry Terms: Not Available to Industry
Depositor comments: BsaI, Esp3I, SapI and AarI sites removed from the backbone
How to cite: pTRANS_231 was a gift from Daniel Voytas (Addgene plasmid # 91120 ; http://n2t.net/addgene:91120 ; RRID:Addgene_91120)
